>Addgene plasmid #74129 | Rlucrarr3-Flash1 | depositor partial sequence | sequence record 138997 | Rlucrarr3-Flash1
GAGAGTGCTGAAGAACGAGCAGGGGGATCTCCGGCGAGCTCTCGAGAATTCTCACGCGTCTGCAGGATAT
CAAGCTTGCGTTACCGGATCCATGGGAGAGAAACCAGGGACCAGGGTCTTCAAGAAGTCGAGCCCTAACT
GCAAGCTCACCGTGTACTTGGGCAAGCGTGACTTTGTGGATCACTTGGACAAAGTGGATCCTGTCGATGG
TTGTTGTCCTGGTTGTTGTGTGGTGCTTGTGGATCCTGACTACTTGAAGGACCGGAAAGTGTTTGTGACC
CTCACCTGTGCCTTCCGCTATGGCCGAGAAGACCTGGATGTACTGGGCCTGTCTTTCCGCAAAGATCTGT
TCATCGCCACCTACCAGGCCTTCCCCCCCATGCCCAACCCACCTCGGCCCCCCACCCGCCTACAGGACCG
ACTGCTGAAGAAGTTGGGCCAGCATGCCCACCCCTTTTTTTTCACAATACCCCAGAATTTGCCTTGCTCC
GTCACACTGCAGCCAGGACCGGAGGACACAGGGAAGGCCTGTGGAGTAGACTTTGAGATTCGAGCCTTCT
GTGCCAAATCTATAGAAGAAAAAAGCCACAAAAGGAACTCCGTGCGGCTTATCATCAGAAAGGTACAGTT
TGCTCCTGAGACACCCGGCCCCCAGCCATCAGCTGAAACCACACGCCACTTCCTCATGTCTGACCGGAGG
TCCCTGCACCTAGAGGCTTCCCTGGACAAAGAGCTGTACTACCATGGGGAACCCCTCAATGTCAACGTCC
ACGTCACCAACAATTCTGCCAAGACCGTCAAGAAGATCAGAGTGTCTGTGAGACAGTATGCCGACATTTG
CCTCTTCAGCACCGCGCAGTACAAGTGTCCTGTGGCTCAGCTTGAACAAGATGACCAGGTGTCTCCCAGT
TCCACATTCTGCAAGGTGTACACCATAACCCCGCTGCTCAGTGACAACCGAGAGAAGCGTGGCCTTGCCC
TTGATGGGCAACTCAAGCACGAAGACACCAACCTGGCTTCCAGCACCATTGTGAAGGAGGGAGCCAACAA
GGAGGTGCTGGGAATCCTAGTATCCTACAGGGTCAAGGTGAAGCTGGTGGTGTCTCGAGGCGGGGATGTC
TCCGTGGAGCTACCTTTCGTCCTAATGCACCCCAAGCCCCACGACCACATCACCCTTCCCCGACCCCAGT
CAGCCCCCCGGGAAATAGACATCCCTGTGGATACCAACCTCATTGAATTCGATACCAACTATGCCACAGA
CGACGACATCGTGTTTGAGGACTTTGCGAGGCTTCGGCTGAAGGGGATGAAGGATGACGACTGTGATGAC
CAGTTCTGCTAGTCTAGAGGGCCCGGGATCCACCGGATCTAGATAAC
