>Addgene plasmid #74129 | Rlucrarr3-Flash1 | addgene partial sequence | sequence record 142331 | Arr3F5 5'-CTCAGCTTGAACAAGATG-3'
CACCATAACCCCGCTGCTCAGTGACAACCGAGAGAAGCGTGGCCTTGCCCTTGATGGGCAACTCAAGCAC
GAAGACACCAACCTGGCTTCCAGCACCATTGTGAAGGAGGGAGCCAACAAGGAGGTGCTGGGAATCCTAG
TATCCTACAGGGTCAAGGTGAAGCTGGTGGTGTCTCGAGGCGGGGATGTCTCCGTGGAGCTACCTTTCGT
CCTAATGCACCCCAAGCCCCACGACCACATCACCCTTCCCCGACCCCAGTCAGCCCCCCGGGAAATAGAC
ATCCCTGTGGATACCAACCTCATTGAATTCGATACCAACTATGCCACAGACGACGACATCGTGTTTGAGG
ACTTTGCGAGGCTTCGGCTGAAGGGGATGAAGGATGACGACTGTGATGACCAGTTCTGCTAGTCTAGAGG
GCCCGGGATCCACCGGATCTAGATAACTGATCATAATCAGCCATACCACATTTGTAGAGGTTTTACTTGC
TTTAAAAAACCTCCCACACCTCCCCCTGAACCTGAAACATAAAATGAATGCAATTGTTGTTGTTAACTTG
TTTATTGCAGCTTATAATGGTTACAAATAAAGCAATAGCATCACAAATTTCACAAATAAAGCATTTTTTT
CACTGCATTCTAGTTGTGGTTTGTCCAAACTCATCAATGTATCTTAACGCGTAAATTGTAAGCGTTAATA
TTTTGTTAAAATTCGCGTTAAATTTTTGTTAAATCAGCTCATTTTTTAACCAATAGGCCGAAATCGGCAA
AATCCCTTATAAATCAAAAGAATAGACCGAGATAGGGT
[37 nt withheld, positions 809-845]
AAAGAACGTGGACTCCAACGTCAAAGG
[49 nt withheld, positions 873-921]
TAATCAAGTTTTTGGGGTCGAGGTGCCGTAAAGCAT
