>Addgene plasmid #74129 | Rlucrarr3-Flash1 | addgene partial sequence | sequence record 142333 | RlucC2-F 5'-GACGAGATGGGCAAGTACATC-3'
ACGAGCAGGGGGATCTCCGGCGAGCTCTCGAGAATTCTCACGCGTCTGCAGGATATCAAGCTTGCGTTAC
CGGATCCATGGGAGAGAAACCAGGGACCAGGGTCTTCAAGAAGTCGAGCCCTAACTGCAAGCTCACCGTG
TACTTGGGCAAGCGTGACTTTGTGGATCACTTGGACAAAGTGGATCCTGTCGATGGTTGTTGTCCTGGTT
GTTGTGTGGTGCTTGTGGATCCTGACTACTTGAAGGACCGGAAAGTGTTTGTGACCCTCACCTGTGCCTT
CCGCTATGGCCGAGAAGACCTGGATGTACTGGGCCTGTCTTTCCGCAAAGATCTGTTCATCGCCACCTAC
CAGGCCTTCCCCCCCATGCCCAACCCACCTCGGCCCCCCACCCGCCTACAGGACCGACTGCTGAAGAAGT
TGGGCCAGCATGCCCACCCCTTTTTTTTCACAATACCCCAGAATTTGCCTTGCTCCGTCACACTGCAGCC
AGGACCGGAGGACACAGGGAAGGCCTGTGGAGTAGACTTTGAGATTCGAGCCTTCTGTGCCAAATCTATA
GAAGAAAAAAGCCACAAAAGGAACTCCGTGCGGCTTATCATCAGAAAGGTACAGTTTGCTCCTGAGACAC
CCGGCCCCCAGCCATCAGCTGAAACCACACGCCACTTCCTCATGTCTGACCGGAGGTCCCTGCACCTAGA
GGCTTCCCTGGACAAAGAGCTGTACTACCATGGGGAACCCCTCAATGTCAACGTCCACGTCACCAACAAT
TCTGCCAAGACCGTCAAGAAGATCAGAGTGTCTGTGAGACAGTA
