[The description below was written by a language model from this plasmid's Addgene catalogue record.]
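Description:
Rlucrarr3-Flash1 is a mammalian expression plasmid built on the pcDNA3.1-RLucC2 backbone, encoding an intramolecular FlAsH-BRET biosensor based on rat Arrestin3 (also called Arr3 or beta-arrestin2). It is propagated in E. coli as a high-copy plasmid under kanamycin selection. The record provides no feature table, so the promoter, polyadenylation signal and any mammalian selection marker are not explicitly listed. However, the recommended sequencing primers (CMV-forward and BGH-reverse) are consistent with the CMV promoter/BGH terminator arrangement typical of pcDNA3.1-type vectors.

The arrestin3 coding sequence was cloned between HindIII and ApaI sites so that Renilla luciferase, supplied by the backbone, is fused to its N terminus. The arrestin itself carries an engineered six-residue tetracysteine motif inserted immediately after amino acid 40. This motif binds the membrane-permeant biarsenical dye FlAsH, which becomes fluorescent on binding and can act as an energy acceptor for the luciferase donor. Because donor and acceptor sit on the same polypeptide, the efficiency of bioluminescence resonance energy transfer depends on the distance and orientation between the N-terminal luciferase and the labelled site, so changes in BRET signal report conformational rearrangements of arrestin3.

The stated purpose is to monitor such conformational changes in arrestin3 in cells. The "Flash1" name and the defined insertion position suggest it is one of a series of sensors with the motif placed at different sites, though the record describes only this one.
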