Addgene plasmid #74129: Rlucrarr3-Flash1
Purpose: FlAsH-BRET reporter to monitor conformational changes in Arrestin3. Insertion of FlAsH motif (CCPGCC) following amino acid residue 40 of Arrestin3.
Depositing lab: Louis Luttrell. Depositing organization: Medical University of South Carolina. Publication: The conformational signature of beta-arrestin2 predicts its trafficking and signalling functions. Lee MH, Appleton KM, Strungs EG, Kwon JY, Morinelli TA, Peterson YK, Laporte SA, Luttrell LM. Nature. 2016 Mar 31;531(7596):665-8. doi: 10.1038/nature17154. Epub 2016 Mar 23. PubMed 27007854.
Backbone
  Vector backbone: pcDNA3.1-RLucC2
  Backbone manufacturer: gift from M. Bouvier (University of Montreal)
  Vector type: Mammalian Expression
Growth in bacteria
  Bacterial resistance: Kanamycin, 50 μg/mL
  Growth temperature: 37°C
  Growth strain: DH5alpha
  Copy number: High Copy
Gene/Insert
  Gene/Insert name: Arrestin3 (alt name: Arr3, beta-Arrestin2)
  Species: R. norvegicus (rat)
  Mutation: Insertion of FlAsH motif (CCPGCC) following amino acid residue 40.
  Tag / fusion protein: Renilla luciferase (rLuc) (N terminal on backbone)
  Cloning method: Restriction Enzyme; 5′ cloning site HindIII (unknown if destroyed); 3′ cloning site ApaI (unknown if destroyed)
  Sequencing primers: 5′ CMV-forward; 3′ BGH-Rev
Resource information
  A portion of this plasmid was derived from a plasmid made by: pcDNA3.1-rLuc-arrestin3 backbone was a gift from M. Bouvier (University of Montreal, Montreal Quebec, Canada)
Terms and licenses: Academic/Nonprofit Terms; Industry Terms: Not Available to Industry
How to cite: Rlucrarr3-Flash1 was a gift from Louis Luttrell (Addgene plasmid # 74129 ; http://n2t.net/addgene:74129 ; RRID:Addgene_74129)
